>Addgene plasmid #228123 | pAGK65 | addgene full sequence | sequence record 455552
TTGAGATCCTTTTTTTCTGCGCGTAATCTGCTGCTTGCAAACAAAAAAACCACCGCTACCAGCGGTGGTT
TGTTTGCCGGATCAAGAGCTACCAACTCTTTTTCCGAAGGTAACTGGCTTCAGCAGAGCGCAGATACCAA
ATACTGTTCTTCTAGTGTAGCCGTAGTTAGGCCACCACTTCAAGAACTCTGTAGCACCGCCTACATACCT
CGCTCTGCTAATCCTGTTACCAGTGGCTGCTGCCAGTGGCGATAAGTCGTGTCTTACCGGGTTGGACTCA
AGACGATAGTTACCGGATAAGGCGCAGCGGTCGGGCTGAACGGGGGGTTCGTGCACACAGCCCAGCTTGG
AGCGAACGACCTACACCGAACTGAGATACCTACAGCGTGAGCTATGAGAAAGCGCCACGCTTCCCGAAGG
GAGAAAGGCGGACAGGTATCCGGTAAGCGGCAGGGTCGGAACAGGAGAGCGCACGAGGGAGCTTCCAGGG
GGAAACGCCTGGTATCTTTATAGTCCTGTCGGGTTTCGCCACCTCTGACTTGAGCGTCGATTTTTGTGAT
GCTCGTCAGGGGGGCGGAGCCTATGGAAAAACGCCAGCAACGCGGCCTTTTTACGGTTCCTGGCCTTTTG
CTGGCCTTTTGCTCACATGTTCTTTCCTGCGTTATCCCCTGATTCTGTGGATAACCGTATTACCGCCTTT
GAGTGAGCTGATACCGCTCGCCGCAGCCGAACGACCGAGCGCAGCGAGTCAGTGAGCGAGGAAGCGGAAG
AGCGCCCAATACGCAAACCGCCTCTCCCCGCGCGTTGGCCGATTCATTAATGCAGCGGATCCAGACATGA
TAAGATACATTGATGAGTTTGGACAAACCACAACTAGAATGCAGTGAAAAAAATGCTTTATTTGTGAAAT
TTGTGATGCTATTGCTTTATTTGTAACCATTATAAGCTGCAATAAACAAGTTAGCTTTTTGCAAAAGCCT
AGGCCTCCAAAAAAGCCTCCTCACTACTTCTGGAATAGCTCAGAGGCCGAGGCGGCCTCGGCCTCTGCAT
AAATAAAAAAAATTAGTCAGCCATGGGGCGGAGAATGGGCGGAACTGGGCGGAGTTAGGGGCGGGATGGG
CGGAGTTAGGGGCGGGACTATGGTTGCTGACTAATTGAGATGCGGATCCGCTGGCACGACAGGTTTCCCG
ACTGGAAAGCGGGCAGTGAGCGCAACGCAATTAATGTGAGTTAGCTCACTCATTAGGCACCCCAGGCTTT
ACACTTTATGCTTCCGGCTCGTATGTTGTGTGGAATTGTGAGCGGATAACAATTTCACACAGGAAACAGC
TATGACCATGATTACGCCAAGCTAAAAAAAAAAAAGCACCGACTCGGTGCCACTTTTTCAAGTTGATAAC
GGACTAGCCTTATTTCAACTTGCTATGCTGTTTCCAGCATAGCTCTGAAACTTCTTCTTCTGCTCGGACT
CTTTCGTGGTCTCATACAGAACTTATAAGATTCCCAAATCCAAAGACATTTCACGTTTATGGTGATTTCC
CAGAACACATAGCGACATGCAAATATTGCAGGGCGCCACTCCCCTGTCCCTCACAGCCATCTTCCTGCCA
GGGCGCACGCGCGCTGGGTGTTCCCGCCTAGTGACACTGGGCCCGCGATTCCTTGGAGCGGGTTGATGAC
GTCAGCGTTCAAAAAAAAGCGCGAGCGGTCGAGGGAGGCCCGAAGGCACCACCTTCTCACCTGGGGCACG
GTAGCCTCACCGGCTCTCCCCTCCGGTGAGTACCTCTCCGGCCGGGGATGACATCGATGTCCTCCCCATT
GGCCTGCTTCGTGGCAATGCGCCACCGGTTGATGTGATGGGAGAACTTTCTTGCACGCTTTCTTCTGCTC
GGACTCAGGCCCTTCCTCCTCCAGCTTCTGCCGTTTGTTCCCCGGCCGGAGAGGTACTCACCGGAGGGAA
GAGAGCCAAGAACAGGCTACCTTGCGGAGAGTGTCCTGCAATTCAACCAGAGCGGCGCAACGCCGCTCTC
GCGCTCGAGGCGCTGAGGCTGATGGCTTGGGACCTCTCTCGGTCGCTCGCACTTTCGTCCTTTCCACAAG
ATATATAAAGCCAAGAAATCGAAATACTTTCAAGTTACGGTAAGCATATGATAGTCCATTTTAAAACATA
ATTTTAAAACTGCAAACTACCCAAGAAATTATTACTTTCTACGTCACGTATTTTGTACTAATATCTTTGT
GTTTACAGTCAAATTAATTCCAATTATCTCTCTAACAGCCTTGTATCGTATATGCAAATATGAAGGAATC
ATGGGAAATAGGCCCTCACTTAGATTCAGCTGGATCCGATTTCGCAGATCTCCATAGAGCCCACCGCATC
CCCAGCATGCCTGCTATTGTCTTCCCAATCCTCCCCCTTGCTGTCCTGCCCCACCCCACCCCCCAGAATA
GAATGACACCTACTCAGACAATGCGATGCAATTTCCTCATTTTATTAGGAAAGGACAGTGGGAGTGGCAC
CTTCCAGGGTCAAGGAAGGCACGGGGGAGGGGCAAACAACAGATGGCTGGCAACTAGAAGGCACAGGTTT
AAACTCATTACTAACCGGGATCAGACCTTTCTTTTCTTCTTTGGTGGAGCGGTCTGTCTCTTCTCTAACG
CTTCGAGCCGACGCAGAAAGGCTCTTCCTTTCTCTGCATCTGTCATATGAAGAAACGCGGCGAGTCCTTT
CAGTTGCTCCAGCGTCTCTCCGGTAGGACCTGGTTTTCCCTGCTCGCGGTTATGGATGGCTGCGCGCAAT
CTACGCACGACGTCACGGGGCACCCTTGCGCCAGGAACGCCTTCTGGTGCTTCGTTAACCACCAGTCCGG
TTACCCTTTGCCTAGAGCCTTTTCTTTGCACCCGGGTTTTGTCTGGATGGAGTGTGAAGCCTTCAGCTTC
CAGTACACCTTTGACTCTAGCCAGAAGCAGCGCTACGGGGGCGTCGGCCAGGGGAAGTTCCTTTTGCCTT
GATTTCTTGGCTCTCCGCCAGCTAAAAGTAAGATCGTCGGCATATCGTGTGTAAGTGAAACCCAGCCTCT
TACTCAGAGCTGAGAGACGCTTATCAAGTCTCAGGCACAGAGCGTTAGTGAGGGCAGGAGAAGTAGGAGC
GCCCTGTGGCAGGGCGCGAGGTCCCTTAGCAACGTAGAGTGTCTCACCTCTAAAGCGGACCACCTCGCGG
GGTGCTTCAGTGCTCAGTAAGGCCAGCAGTGTGGCCAGGTTCTCTGGTAAGCCACCTTTCCTCAGCAGCC
CCTTGACCCTAGGCCAGGTCACACTCGGAAAGAAATCTTTCATGTCGACCTTGACCACCACGTCAGCCCC
TTGATGTGCGAGAGCGTTAGTGAGTATGCTGCGTCCAGCCACGAACCCATGGGCAGCGCCGTGCACGGGG
AGCCTCTCCACCACATTCGCGAGAACCCAGCGTTGGACTGCCTTCAATTCCCGTTTGGGGGCAGTGAGTG
TTCTCTTTCCGCCATCCCTCTTCGGAATTTCCCAAGTCTGATAGTGGGTTCCCGTGTCAACTTCTCTGTG
GAAACTGAACCACCTCAGCCTGGAAACAGAGATCCCCAGTGCTTTGGCCAATGCTTCGACGGAATCCAGT
CCTTCTGGCAGGCCATTGGCTTTAGCCCGCTCCTCTCGTCCTGCAACGTCGAACTTATCAGGGCCGCCTG
CCTCGTCCCAGTGCACGCCCACGCCCAGATGATGAATGTGGGTAGCCTTCCATGCTTCCCAGGCCAGCCG
TTTCTGGGCCCGTCTTTCGGTGGCTTCGGCCTTCTTCTTTTCTTTCCATGCGGCCTTCTGTTTGTCGCTC
AGGCTCTCAAAATCCACTTCCTCTGCGGCCACGCCCTTGGCCACCAGCTGTTGTCTAACCCAAGCGTCGG
TCCCGCCCGCCTCTTCAATAGCCTTCCATCGGAGTCGCAGGGCTTCATGATGTGCTCTCCGGGCTTCCTG
TTTAGCAGCGTCGGGTCTTGTAGGGGCGGGAGCTTCGGCGCTTACTGGGGGCGCAGCTGGCACATGGGAT
TCAAGTTTGGCGGTCATGGTGGCGTACCGATATCGAGCTCAATTCTTTGCCAAAATGATGAGACAGCACA
ATAACCAGCACGTTGCCCAGGAGCTGTAGGAAAAAGAAGAAGGCATGAACATGGTTAGCAGAGGCTCTAG
AGCCGCCGGTCACACGCCAGAAGCCGAACCCCGCCCTGCCCCGTCCCCCCCGAAGGCAGCCGTCCCCCCG
CGGACAGCCCCGAGGCTGGAGAGGGAGAAGGGGACGGCGGCGCGGCGACGCACGAAGGCCCTCCCCGCCC
ATTTCCTTCCTGCCGGCGCCGCACCGCTTCGCCCCGCGCCCGCTAGAGGGGGTGCGGCGGCGCCTCCCAG
ATTTCGGCTCCGCACAGATTTGGGACAAAGGAAGTCCCTGCGCCCTCTCGCACGATTACCATAAAAGGCA
ATGGCTGCGGCTCGCCGCGCCTCGACAGCCGCCGGCGCTCCGGGGGCCGCCGCGCCCCTCCCCCGAGCCC
TCCCCGGCCCGAGGCGGCCCCGCCCCGCCCGGCACCCCCACCTGCCGCCACCCCCCGCCCGGCACGGCGA
GCCCCGCGCCACGCCCCGTACGGAGCCCCGCACCCGAAGCCGGGCCGTGCTCAGCAACTCGGGGAGGGGG
GTGCAGGGGGGGTTGCAGCCCGACCGACGCGCCCACACCCCCTGCTCACCCCCCCACGCACACACCCCGC
ACGCAGCCTTTGTTCCCCTCGCAGCCCCCCCCGCACCGCGGGGCACCGCCCCCGGCCGCGCTCCCCTCGC
GCACACTGCGGAGCGCACAAAGCCCCGCGCCGCGCCCGCAGCGCTCACAGCCGCCGGGCAGCGCGGAGCC
GCACGCGGCGCTCCCCACGCACACACACACGCACGCACCCCCCGAGCCGCTCCCCCCGCACAAAGGGCCC
TCCCGGAGCCCCTCAAGGCTTTCACGCAGCCACAGAAAAGAAACAAGCCGTCATTAAACCAAGCGCTAAT
TACAGCCCGGAGGAGAAGGGCCGTCCCGCCCGCTCACCTGTGGGAGTAACGCGGTCAGTCAGAGCCGGGG
CGGGCGGCGCGAGGCGGCGGCGGAGCGGGGCACGGGGCGAAGGCAGCGCGCAGCGACTCCCGCCCGCCGC
GCGCTTCGCTTTTTATAGGGCCGCCGCCGCCGCCGCCTCGCCATAAAAGGAAACTTTCGGAGCGCGCCGC
TCTGATTGGCTGCCGCCGCACCTCTCCGCCTCGCCCCGCCCCGCCCCTCGCCCCGCCCCGCCCCGCCTGG
CGCGCGCCCCCCCCCCCCCCCGCCCCCATCGCTGCACAAAATAATTAAAAAATAAATAAATACAAAATTG
GGGGTGGGGAGGGGGGGGAGATGGGGAGAGTGAAGCAGAACGTGGGGCTCACCTCGACCATGGTAATAGC
GATGACTAATACGTAGATGTACTGCCAAGTAGGAAAGTCCCATAAGGTCATGTACTGGGCATAATGCCAG
GCGGGCCATTTACCGTCATTGACGTCAATAGGGGGCGTACTTGGCATATGATACACTTGATGTACTGCCA
AGTGGGCAGTTTACCGTAAATACTCCACCCATTGACGTCAATGGAAAGTCCCTATTGGCGTTACTATGGG
AACATACGTCATTATTGACGTCAATGGGCGGGGGTCGTTGGGCGGTCAGCCAGGCGGGCCATTTACCGTA
AGTTATGTAACGCGGAACTCCATATATGGGCTATGAACTAATGACCCCGTAATTGATTACTATTAATAAC
TAGTCAATAATCAATGTCGACCCAGGTGGCACTTTTCGGGGAAATGTGCGCGGAACCCCTATTTGTTTAT
TTTTCTAAATACATTCAAATATGTATCCGCTCATGAGACAATAACCCTGATAAATGCTTCAATAATATTG
AAAAAGGAAGAGTATGAGTATTCAACATTTCCGTGTCGCCCTTATTCCCTTTTTTGCGGCATTTTGCCTT
CCTGTTTTTGCTCACCCAGAAACGCTGGTGAAAGTAAAAGATGCTGAAGATCAGTTGGGTGCACGAGTGG
GTTACATCGAACTGGATCTCAACAGCGGTAAGATCCTTGAGAGTTTTCGCCCCGAAGAACGTTTTCCAAT
GATGAGCACTTTTAAAGTTCTGCTATGTGGCGCGGTATTATCCCGTATTGACGCCGGGCAAGAGCAACTC
GGTCGCCGCATACACTATTCTCAGAATGACTTGGTTGAGTACTCACCAGTCACAGAAAAGCATCTTACGG
ATGGCATGACAGTAAGAGAATTATGCAGTGCTGCCATAACCATGAGTGATAACACTGCGGCCAACTTACT
TCTGACAACGATCGGAGGACCGAAGGAGCTAACCGCTTTTTTGCACAACATGGGGGATCATGTAACTCGC
CTTGATCGTTGGGAACCGGAGCTGAATGAAGCCATACCAAACGACGAGCGTGACACCACGATGCCTGTAG
CAATGGCAACAACGTTGCGCAAACTATTAACTGGCGAACTACTTACTCTAGCTTCCCGGCAACAATTAAT
AGACTGGATGGAGGCGGATAAAGTTGCAGGACCACTTCTGCGCTCGGCCCTTCCGGCTGGCTGGTTTATT
GCTGATAAATCTGGAGCCGGTGAGCGTGGGTCTCGCGGTATCATTGCAGCACTGGGGCCAGATGGTAAGC
CCTCCCGTATCGTAGTTATCTACACGACGGGGAGTCAGGCAACTATGGATGAACGAAATAGACAGATCGC
TGAGATAGGTGCCTCACTGATTAAGCATTGGTAACTGTCAGACCAAGTTTACTCATATATACTTTAGATT
GATTTAAAACTTCATTTTTAATTTAAAAGGATCTAGGTGAAGATCCTTTTTGATAATCTCATGACCAAAA
TCCCTTAACGTGAGTTTTCGTTCCACTGAGCGTCAGACCCCGTAGAAAAGATCAAAGGATCTTC
Features (pLannotate 1.2.2; 20 found; start..end, strand, type, name):
      1..589     +  rep_origin     ori: high-copy-number ColE1/pMB1/pBR322/pUC origin of replication
    772..826     +  CDS            lacI (fragment): lac repressor; lacI; The lac repressor binds to the lac operator to inhibit transcription in E. coli. This inhibition can be relieved by adding lactose or isopropyl-β-D-thiogalactopyranoside (IPTG).
    828..962     -  polyA_signal   SV40 poly(A) signal: SV40 polyadenylation signal
    982..1117    -  rep_origin     SV40 ori: SV40 origin of replication
   1141..1163    -  promoter       SV40 promoter (fragment): SV40 enhancer and early promoter
   1170..1209    +  CDS            lacI (fragment): lac repressor; lacI; The lac repressor binds to the lac operator to inhibit transcription in E. coli. This inhibition can be relieved by adding lactose or isopropyl-β-D-thiogalactopyranoside (IPTG).
   1222..1243    +  protein_bind   CAP binding site: CAP binding activates transcription in the presence of cAMP. E. coli catabolite activator protein
   1258..1288    +  promoter       lac promoter: promoter for the E. coli lac operon
   1296..1312    +  protein_bind   lac operator: The lac repressor binds to the lac operator to inhibit transcription in E. coli. This inhibition can be relieved by adding lactose or isopropyl-β-D-thiogalactopyranoside (IPTG). lac repressor encoded by lacI
   1366..1433    -  misc_RNA       tracrRNA (fragment): trans-activating CRISPR RNA for the Streptococcus pyogenes CRISPR/Cas9 system
   1476..1690    -  promoter       H1 promoter: human H1 RNA promoter
   1800..1895    -  CDS            EMX2 (fragment): EMX2_HUMAN - Experimental evidence at protein level: Swiss-Prot protein existence level 1. Transcription factor, which in cooperation with EMX2, acts to generate the boundary between the roof and archipallium in the developing brain. May function in combinations with OTX1/2 to specify cell fates in the developing central nervous system. From Homo sapiens (Human).
   2087..2327    -  promoter       U6 promoter: RNA polymerase III promoter for human U6 snRNA
   2362..2586    -  polyA_signal   bGH poly(A) signal: bovine growth hormone polyadenylation signal
   2629..4077    -  CDS            RT16_MYXXA: Protein predicted: Swiss-Prot protein existence level 4. Participates in the synthesis of a msDNA (a branched RNA linked by a 2',5'-phosphodiester linkage to a single-stranded DNA) of unknown function. The retron transcript serves as primer and template to the reaction, and codes for the RT. From Myxococcus xanthus.
   4154..5170    -  intron         chimeric intron: chimera between introns from chicken β-actin and rabbit β-globin
   5171..5447    -  promoter       chicken β-actin promoter: No description available
   5449..5828    -  enhancer       CMV enhancer: human cytomegalovirus immediate early enhancer
   5859..5963    +  promoter       AmpR promoter: bla
   5964..6824    +  CDS            AmpR: β-lactamase; bla; confers resistance to ampicillin, carbenicillin, and related antibiotics
