[The description below was written by a language model from this plasmid's Addgene catalogue record and pLannotate feature annotations shown in this document.]
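Description:
pAGK65 is a mammalian expression plasmid for retron-based genome editing in human cells, built by Gibson cloning on a backbone derived from pFUGW-H1. It is maintained in E. coli through a high-copy ColE1/pUC origin and selected with ampicillin via the AmpR (β-lactamase) cassette. The annotated features show no lentiviral LTRs or packaging elements, so the sequenced plasmid appears to work as a transfection vector. Remnants of an SV40 origin, SV40 promoter fragment and SV40 poly(A) signal, plus lac promoter/operator sequences, persist from earlier backbone history.

The payload consists of three transcription units. A CAG promoter (CMV enhancer, chicken β-actin promoter and chimeric intron) drives a retron reverse transcriptase coding sequence, annotated by similarity to a Myxococcus xanthus retron RT, and the transcript is terminated by the bGH poly(A) signal. Two RNA polymerase III promoters, U6 and H1, separately express the retron non-coding RNA and a Cas9 guide RNA in a "split" arrangement rather than as a fused transcript. The H1 unit is followed by an S. pyogenes tracrRNA scaffold fragment, which suggests it carries the gRNA. The U6 unit contains a short region of EMX-family homology (annotated as EMX2 by similarity), consistent with an ncRNA-embedded repair template. The RT reverse-transcribes the ncRNA into single-stranded donor DNA intended to install a 10 bp barcode at the human EMX1 locus after Cas9 cleavage. No Cas9 gene is annotated, so the nuclease is presumably supplied separately.

The record is internally inconsistent: the purpose names retron node 1795 while the insert field names node 1550, and the sequenced record (6,994 nt) is longer than the stated total size (6,391 bp).
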