Addgene plasmid #228123: pAGK65
Purpose: Express node 1795 retron with split retron ncRNA and gRNA to edit (10bp barcode) EMX1 gene in human cells
Depositing lab: Seth Shipman. Depositing organization: J. David Gladstone Institutes. Publication: An experimental census of retrons for DNA production and genome editing. Khan AG, Rojas-Montero M, Gonzalez-Delgado A, Lopez SC, Fang RF, Crawford KD, Shipman SL. Nat Biotechnol. 2024 Sep 17. doi: 10.1038/s41587-024-02384-z. PubMed 39289529.
Backbone
  Vector backbone: pFUGW-H1 (Addgene plasmid #25870)
  Backbone size w/o insert (bp): 4363
  Total vector size (bp): 6391
  Vector type: Mammalian Expression
Growth in bacteria
  Bacterial resistance: Ampicillin, 100 μg/mL
  Growth temperature: 37°C
  Growth strain: DH5alpha
  Copy number: High Copy
Gene/Insert
  Gene/Insert name: Retron node 1550, split retron ncRNA and gRNA to edit EMX1 gene (10bp barcode) in human cells
  Species: H. sapiens (human)
  Insert size (bp): 2033
  Promoter: CAG for RT, U6/H1 for ncRNA/gRNA
  Cloning method: Gibson Cloning
  Sequencing primers: 5′ U6; 3′ M13R
Terms and licenses: Academic/Nonprofit Terms; Industry Terms: Not Available to Industry
How to cite: pAGK65 was a gift from Seth Shipman (Addgene plasmid # 228123 ; http://n2t.net/addgene:228123 ; RRID:Addgene_228123)
